>Addgene plasmid #196692 | pGEX-4T-1-β4 hinge-ear | addgene full sequence | sequence record 387045 | Addgene NGS Result
GCTTATCGACTGCACGGTGCACCAATGCTTCTGGCGTCAGGCAGCCATCGGAAGCTGTGGTATGGCTGTG
CAGGTCGTAAATCACTGCATAATTCGTGTCGCTCAAGGCGCACTCCCGTTCTGGATAATGTTTTTTGCGC
CGACATCATAACGGTTCTGGCAAATATTCTGAAATGAGCTGTTGACAATTAATCATCGGCTCGTATAATG
TGTGGAATTGTGAGCGGATAACAATTTCACACAGGAAACAGTATTCATGTCCCCTATACTAGGTTATTGG
AAAATTAAGGGCCTTGTGCAACCCACTCGACTTCTTTTGGAATATCTTGAAGAAAAATATGAAGAGCATT
TGTATGAGCGCGATGAAGGTGATAAATGGCGAAACAAAAAGTTTGAATTGGGTTTGGAGTTTCCCAATCT
TCCTTATTATATTGATGGTGATGTTAAATTAACACAGTCTATGGCCATCATACGTTATATAGCTGACAAG
CACAACATGTTGGGTGGTTGTCCAAAAGAGCGTGCAGAGATTTCAATGCTTGAAGGAGCGGTTTTGGATA
TTAGATACGGTGTTTCGAGAATTGCATATAGTAAAGACTTTGAAACTCTCAAAGTTGATTTTCTTAGCAA
GCTACCTGAAATGCTGAAAATGTTCGAAGATCGTTTATGTCATAAAACATATTTAAATGGTGATCATGTA
ACCCATCCTGACTTCATGTTGTATGACGCTCTTGATGTTGTTTTATACATGGACCCAATGTGCCTGGATG
CGTTCCCAAAATTAGTTTGTTTTAAAAAACGTATTGAAGCTATCCCACAAATTGATAAGTACTTGAAATC
CAGCAAGTATATAGCATGGCCTTTGCAGGGCTGGCAAGCCACGTTTGGTGGTGGCGACCATCCTCCAAAA
TCGGATCTGGTTCCGCGTGGATCCCCGGAATTCCCTATGGCCATGGAGGCCTGTAGCCCTAAATCTGACC
CTACTCTTGGACTTTTGGAGGATCCGGCAGAAAGACCTGTGAATAGCTGGGCCTCAGACTTCAACACACT
GGTGCCAGTGTATGGCAAAGCCCACTGGGCAACTATCTCTAAATGCCAGGGGGCAGAGCGTTGTGACCCA
GAGCTTCCTAAAACTTCATCCTTTGCCGCATCAGGACCCTTGATTCCTGAAGAGAACAAGGAGAGGGTAC
AAGAACTCCCTGATTCTGGAGCCCTCATGCTAGTCCCCAATCGCCAGCTTACTGCTGATTATTTTGAGAA
AACTTGGCTTAGCCTTAAAGTTGCTCATCAGCAAGTGTTGCCTTGGCGGGGAGAATTCCATCCTGACACC
CTCCAGATGGCTCTTCAAGTAGTGAACATCCAGACCATCGCAATGAGTAGGGCTGGGTCTCGGCCATGGA
AAGCATACCTCAGTGCTCAGGATGATACTGGCTGTCTGTTCTTAACAGAACTGCTATTGGAGCCTGGAAA
CTCAGAAATGCAGATCTCTGTGAAACAAAATGAAGCAAGAACGGAGACGCTGAATAGTTTTATTTCTGTA
TTAGAAACTGTGATTGGAACAATTGAAGAAATAAAATCATAACCGGGTCGACTCGAGCGGCCGCATCGTG
ACTGACTGACGATCTGCCTCGCGCGTTTCGGTGATGACGGTGAAAACCTCTGACACATGCAGCTCCCGGA
GACGGTCACAGCTTGTCTGTAAGCGGATGCCGGGAGCAGACAAGCCCGTCAGGGCGCGTCAGCGGGTGTT
GGCGGGTGTCGGGGCGCAGCCATGACCCAGTCACGTAGCGATAGCGGAGTGTATAATTCTTGAAGACGAA
AGGGCCTCGTGATACGCCTATTTTTATAGGTTAATGTCATGATAATAATGGTTTCTTAGACGTCAGGTGG
CACTTTTCGGGGAAATGTGCGCGGAACCCCTATTTGTTTATTTTTCTAAATACATTCAAATATGTATCCG
CTCATGAGACAATAACCCTGATAAATGCTTCAATAATATTGAAAAAGGAAGAGTATGAGTATTCAACATT
TCCGTGTCGCCCTTATTCCCTTTTTTGCGGCATTTTGCCTTCCTGTTTTTGCTCACCCAGAAACGCTGGT
GAAAGTAAAAGATGCTGAAGATCAGTTGGGTGCACGAGTGGGTTACATCGAACTGGATCTCAACAGCGGT
AAGATCCTTGAGAGTTTTCGCCCCGAAGAACGTTTTCCAATGATGAGCACTTTTAAAGTTCTGCTATGTG
GCGCGGTATTATCCCGTGTTGACGCCGGGCAAGAGCAACTCGGTCGCCGCATACACTATTCTCAGAATGA
CTTGGTTGAGTACTCACCAGTCACAGAAAAGCATCTTACGGATGGCATGACAGTAAGAGAATTATGCAGT
GCTGCCATAACCATGAGTGATAACACTGCGGCCAACTTACTTCTGACAACGATCGGAGGACCGAAGGAGC
TAACCGCTTTTTTGCACAACATGGGGGATCATGTAACTCGCCTTGATCGTTGGGAACCGGAGCTGAATGA
AGCCATACCAAACGACGAGCGTGACACCACGATGCCTGCAGCAATGGCAACAACGTTGCGCAAACTATTA
ACTGGCGAACTACTTACTCTAGCTTCCCGGCAACAATTAATAGACTGGATGGAGGCGGATAAAGTTGCAG
GACCACTTCTGCGCTCGGCCCTTCCGGCTGGCTGGTTTATTGCTGATAAATCTGGAGCCGGTGAGCGTGG
GTCTCGCGGTATCATTGCAGCACTGGGGCCAGATGGTAAGCCCTCCCGTATCGTAGTTATCTACACGACG
GGGAGTCAGGCAACTATGGATGAACGAAATAGACAGATCGCTGAGATAGGTGCCTCACTGATTAAGCATT
GGTAACTGTCAGACCAAGTTTACTCATATATACTTTAGATTGATTTAAAACTTCATTTTTAATTTAAAAG
GATCTAGGTGAAGATCCTTTTTGATAATCTCATGACCAAAATCCCTTAACGTGAGTTTTCGTTCCACTGA
GCGTCAGACCCCGTAGAAAAGATCAAAGGATCTTCTTGAGATCCTTTTTTTCTGCGCGTAATCTGCTGCT
TGCAAACAAAAAAACCACCGCTACCAGCGGTGGTTTGTTTGCCGGATCAAGAGCTACCAACTCTTTTTCC
GAAGGTAACTGGCTTCAGCAGAGCGCAGATACCAAATACTGTCCTTCTAGTGTAGCCGTAGTTAGGCCAC
CACTTCAAGAACTCTGTAGCACCGCCTACATACCTCGCTCTGCTAATCCTGTTACCAGTGGCTGCTGCCA
GTGGCGATAAGTCGTGTCTTACCGGGTTGGACTCAAGACGATAGTTACCGGATAAGGCGCAGCGGTCGGG
CTGAACGGGGGGTTCGTGCACACAGCCCAGCTTGGAGCGAACGACCTACACCGAACTGAGATACCTACAG
CGTGAGCTATGAGAAAGCGCCACGCTTCCCGAAGGGAGAAAGGCGGACAGGTATCCGGTAAGCGGCAGGG
TCGGAACAGGAGAGCGCACGAGGGAGCTTCCAGGGGGAAACGCCTGGTATCTTTATAGTCCTGTCGGGTT
TCGCCACCTCTGACTTGAGCGTCGATTTTTGTGATGCTCGTCAGGGGGGCGGAGCCTATGGAAAAACGCC
AGCAACGCGGCCTTTTTACGGTTCCTGGCCTTTTGCTGGCCTTTTGCTCACATGTTCTTTCCTGCGTTAT
CCCCTGATTCTGTGGATAACCGTATTACCGCCTTTGAGTGAGCTGATACCGCTCGCCGCAGCCGAACGAC
CGAGCGCAGCGAGTCAGTGAGCGAGGAAGCGGAAGAGCGCCTGATGCGGTATTTTCTCCTTACGCATCTG
TGCGGTATTTCACACCGCATAAATTCCGACACCATCGAATGGCGCAAAACCTTTCGCGGTATGGCATGAT
AGCGCCCGGAAGAGAGTCAATTCAGGGTGGTGAATGTGAAACCAGTAACGTTATACGATGTCGCAGAGTA
TGCCGGTGTCTCTTATCAGACCGTTTCCCGCGTGGTGAACCAGGCCAGCCACGTTTCTGCGAAAACGCGG
GAAAAAGTGGAAGCGGCGATGGCGGAGCTGAATTACATTCCCAACCGCGTGGCACAACAACTGGCGGGCA
AACAGTCGTTGCTGATTGGCGTTGCCACCTCCAGTCTGGCCCTGCACGCGCCGTCGCAAATTGTCGCGGC
GATTAAATCTCGCGCCGATCAACTGGGTGCCAGCGTGGTGGTGTCGATGGTAGAACGAAGCGGCGTCGAA
GCCTGTAAAGCGGCGGTGCACAATCTTCTCGCGCAACGCGTCAGTGGGCTGATCATTAACTATCCGCTGG
ATGACCAGGATGCCATTGCTGTGGAAGCTGCCTGCACTAATGTTCCGGCGTTATTTCTTGATGTCTCTGA
CCAGACACCCATCAACAGTATTATTTTCTCCCATGAAGACGGTACGCGACTGGGCGTGGAGCATCTGGTC
GCATTGGGTCACCAGCAAATCGCGCTGTTAGCGGGCCCATTAAGTTCTGTCTCGGCGCGTCTGCGTCTGG
CTGGCTGGCATAAATATCTCACTCGCAATCAAATTCAGCCGATAGCGGAACGGGAAGGCGACTGGAGTGC
CATGTCCGGTTTTCAACAAACCATGCAAATGCTGAATGAGGGCATCGTTCCCACTGCGATGCTGGTTGCC
AACGATCAGATGGCGCTGGGCGCAATGCGCGCCATTACCGAGTCCGGGCTGCGCGTTGGTGCGGATATCT
CGGTAGTGGGATACGACGATACCGAAGACAGCTCATGTTATATCCCGCCGTTAACCACCATCAAACAGGA
TTTTCGCCTGCTGGGGCAAACCAGCGTGGACCGCTTGCTGCAACTCTCTCAGGGCCAGGCGGTGAAGGGC
AATCAGCTGTTGCCCGTCTCACTGGTGAAAAGAAAAACCACCCTGGCGCCCAATACGCAAACCGCCTCTC
CCCGCGCGTTGGCCGATTCATTAATGCAGCTGGCACGACAGGTTTCCCGACTGGAAAGCGGGCAGTGAGC
GCAACGCAATTAATGTAAGTTAGCTCACTCATTAGGCACCCCAGGCTTTACACTTTATGCTTCCGGCTCG
TATGTTGTGTGGAATTGTGAGCGGATAACAATTTCACACAGGAAACAGCTATGACCATGATTACGGATTC
ACTGGCCGTCGTTTTACAACGTCGTGACTGGGAAAACCCTGGCGTTACCCAACTTAATCGCCTTGCAGCA
CATCCCCCTTTCGCCAGCTGGCGTAATAGCGAAGAGGCCCGCACCGATCGCCCTTCCCAACAGTTGCGCA
GCCTGAATGGCGAATGGCGCTTTGCCTGGTTTCCGGCACCAGAAGCGGTGCCGGAAAGCTGGCTGGAGTG
CGATCTTCCTGAGGCCGATACTGTCGTCGTCCCCTCAAACTGGCAGATGCACGGTTACGATGCGCCCATC
TACACCAACGTGACCTATCCCATTACGGTCAATCCGCCGTTTGTTCCCACGGAGAATCCGACGGGTTGTT
ACTCGCTCACATTTAATGTTGATGAAAGCTGGCTACAGGAAGGCCAGACGCGAATTATTTTTGATGGCGT
TGGAATTA
Features (pLannotate 1.2.2; 17 found; start..end, strand, type, name):
    182..210     +  promoter       tac promoter: strong E. coli promoter; hybrid between the trp and lac UV5 promoters
    218..234     +  protein_bind   lac operator: The lac repressor binds to the lac operator to inhibit transcription in E. coli. This inhibition can be relieved by adding lactose or isopropyl-β-D-thiogalactopyranoside (IPTG). lac repressor encoded by lacI
    257..910     +  CDS            GST26_SCHJA: Experimental evidence at protein level: Swiss-Prot protein existence level 1. GST isoenzymes appear to play a central role in the parasite detoxification system. Other functions are also suspected including a role in increasing the solubility of haematin in the parasite gut. From Schistosoma japonicum (Blood fluke).
    962..1579    +  CDS            AP4B1 (fragment): AP4B1_HUMAN - Experimental evidence at protein level: Swiss-Prot protein existence level 1. Component of the adaptor protein complex 4 (AP-4). Adaptor protein complexes are vesicle coat components involved both in vesicle formation and cargo selection. They control the vesicular transport of proteins in different trafficking pathways (PubMed:10066790, PubMed:10436028). AP-4 forms a non clathrin-associated coat on vesicles departing the trans-Golgi network (TGN) and may be involved in the targeting of proteins from the trans-Golgi network (TGN) to the endosomal-lysosomal system. It is also invo
   1624..1663    +  CDS            rop (fragment): Rop protein, which maintains plasmids at low copy number; rop
   1765..1805    +  misc_feature   bom (fragment): basis of mobility region from pBR322
   1910..2014    +  promoter       AmpR promoter: bla
   2015..2875    +  CDS            AmpR: β-lactamase; bla; confers resistance to ampicillin, carbenicillin, and related antibiotics
   3046..3634    +  rep_origin     ori: high-copy-number ColE1/pMB1/pBR322/pUC origin of replication
   3820..3871    -  misc_feature   bom (fragment): basis of mobility region from pBR322
   3878..3955    +  promoter       lacI promoter: lacI
   3956..5038    +  CDS            lacI: lac repressor; lacI; The lac repressor binds to the lac operator to inhibit transcription in E. coli. This inhibition can be relieved by adding lactose or isopropyl-β-D-thiogalactopyranoside (IPTG).
   5051..5072    +  protein_bind   CAP binding site: CAP binding activates transcription in the presence of cAMP. E. coli catabolite activator protein
   5087..5117    +  promoter       lac promoter: promoter for the E. coli lac operon
   5125..5141    +  protein_bind   lac operator: The lac repressor binds to the lac operator to inhibit transcription in E. coli. This inhibition can be relieved by adding lactose or isopropyl-β-D-thiogalactopyranoside (IPTG). lac repressor encoded by lacI
   5161..5334    +  CDS            lacZα: LacZα fragment of β-galactosidase; lacZ fragment
   5598..106     -  CDS            yciV (fragment) (across the origin): RNAAM_ECOLI - Also known as trpH From Escherichia coli (strain K12).
