[The description below was written by a language model from this plasmid's Addgene catalogue record and pLannotate feature annotations shown in this document.]
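Description:
pGEX-4T-1-β4 hinge-ear is a bacterial expression plasmid built on the pGEX-4T-1 backbone for producing a glutathione S-transferase fusion of the hinge-ear region (residues 534-739) of the human AP-4 adaptor complex β4 subunit, encoded by AP4B1. It replicates in E. coli from a ColE1/pMB1-type origin and is selected with ampicillin through the β-lactamase (AmpR) gene and its own promoter. The catalogue lists the copy number as unknown. The sequenced record is about 5.6 kb, consistent with the stated total size.

Expression is driven by the tac promoter, a strong trp/lac hybrid, followed by a lac operator. The plasmid also carries lacI under its own promoter, so transcription is repressed by the lac repressor until it is relieved with IPTG. Downstream lies the Schistosoma japonicum GST open reading frame, followed in the same orientation by the AP4B1 fragment, giving an N-terminal GST tag supplied by the backbone. The insert was placed into the SmaI site, which was destroyed at both junctions. The depositor notes 15 extra nucleotides at the 5′ end of the insert, encoding five additional residues between GST and the β4 sequence. The remaining annotations (lac promoter/operator, lacZα fragment, and short rop, bom and yciV fragments) are remnants of the backbone rather than functional parts of the payload.

The construct makes recombinant GST-β4 hinge-ear protein, which can be captured on glutathione resin. Given the associated study of how the accessory protein tepsin binds AP-4 through motif-ear interactions, it suits pull-down and other in vitro binding assays with the β4 appendage domain.
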