Addgene plasmid #196692: pGEX-4T-1-β4 hinge-ear
Purpose: Expresses GST-AP-4 β4 hinge-ear (residues 534-739) in bacteria
Depositing lab: Juan Bonifacino. Depositing organization: National Institute of Child Health and Human Development (NICHD). Publication: Bivalent Motif-Ear Interactions Mediate the Association of the Accessory Protein Tepsin with the AP-4 Adaptor Complex. Mattera R, Guardia CM, Sidhu SS, Bonifacino JS. J Biol Chem. 2015 Dec 25;290(52):30736-49. doi: 10.1074/jbc.M115.683409. Epub 2015 Nov 5. PubMed 26542808.
Backbone
  Vector backbone: pGEX-4T-1
  Backbone size w/o insert (bp): 4969
  Total vector size (bp): 5604
  Vector type: Bacterial Expression
Growth in bacteria
  Bacterial resistance: Ampicillin, 100 μg/mL
  Growth temperature: 37°C
  Growth strain: DH5alpha
  Copy number: Unknown
Gene/Insert
  Gene/Insert name: AP-4 β4 hinge-ear (534-739)
  Species: H. sapiens (human)
  Insert size (bp): 639
  Entrez Gene: AP4B1 (a.k.a. BETA-4, CPSQ5, SPG47)
  Promoter: tac
  Tag / fusion protein: GST (N terminal on backbone)
  Cloning method: Restriction Enzyme; 5′ cloning site SmaI (destroyed during cloning); 3′ cloning site SmaI (destroyed during cloning)
  Sequencing primers: 5′ GST forward; 3′ GST reverse
Terms and licenses: Academic/Nonprofit Terms; Industry Terms: Not Available to Industry
Depositor comments: Contains 15 extra nucleotides encoding sequence MAMEA at 5' of insert
How to cite: pGEX-4T-1-β4 hinge-ear was a gift from Juan Bonifacino (Addgene plasmid # 196692 ; http://n2t.net/addgene:196692 ; RRID:Addgene_196692)
